>Addgene plasmid #168659 | pDONR223 HCoV-NL63 NSP12_nostop | addgene full sequence | sequence record 392097 | Addgene NGS Result
CAAATAATGATTTTATTTTGACTGATAGTGACCTGTTCGTTGCAACAAATTGATGAGCAATGCTTTTTTA
TAATGCCAACTTTGTACAAAAAAGTTGGCATGAGTGTTGACATTTCTTATTTAAACCGAGCAAGGGGTTC
TAGTGCAGCTCGACTAGAACCCTGCAATGGCACGGACATCGATAAGTGTGTTCGTGCTTTTGACATTTAT
AATAAAAATGTTTCATTCTTGGGTAAGTGTTTGAAGATGAACTGTGTTCGTTTTAAAAATGCTGATCTTA
AGGATGGTTATTTTGTTATAAAGAGGTGTACTAAGTCGGTTATGGAACACGAGCAATCCATGTATAACCT
ACTTAACTTTTCTGGTGCTTTGGCTGAGCATGATTTCTTTACTTGGAAAGATGGCAGAGTCATTTATGGT
AATGTTAGTAGACATAATCTTACTAAATATACTATGATGGACTTGGTCTATGCTATGCGTAACTTTGATG
AACAAAATTGTGATGTTCTAAAAGAAGTATTAGTTTTAACTGGTTGTTGTGACAATTCTTATTTTGATAG
TAAGGGTTGGTATGACCCAGTTGAAAATGAAGATATACATAGAGTTTATGCATCTCTTGGCAAAATTGTA
GCTAGAGCTATGCTTAAATGCGTTGCTCTATGCGATGCGATGGTTGCTAAAGGTGTTGTTGGTGTTTTAA
CATTAGATAACCAAGATCTTAATGGTAACTTTTATGATTTTGGTGATTTTGTTGTTAGCTTACCTAATAT
GGGTGTTCCCTGTTGTACATCATATTATTCTTATATGATGCCTATTATGGGTTTAACTAATTGTTTAGCT
AGTGAGTGTTTTGTCAAGAGTGATATTTTTGGTAGTGATTTTAAAACTTTTGATTTGCTTAAGTATGATT
TCACTGAACATAAAGAAAATTTATTCAATAAGTACTTTAAGCATTGGAGTTTTGATTATCATCCTAATTG
TAGTGACTGTTATGATGATATGTGTGTTATACATTGTGCTAATTTTAATACACTATTTGCCACAACTATA
CCAGGTACTGCTTTTGGTCCACTATGTCGTAAAGTTTTTATAGATGGTGTTCCACTTGTTACAACTGCTG
GTTATCATTTTAAGCAATTAGGTTTGGTTTGGAATAAAGATGTTAACACACACTCAGTTAGGTTGACAAT
TACTGAACTTTTGCAATTTGTCACCGACCCTTCCTTGATAATAGCTTCTTCCCCAGCACTCGTTGATCAA
CGCACTATTTGTTTTTCTGTTGCAGCATTGAGTACTGGTTTGACAAATCAAGTTGTTAAGCCAGGTCATT
TTAATGAAGAGTTTTATAACTTTCTTCGTTTAAGAGGTTTCTTTGATGAAGGTTCTGAACTTACATTAAA
ACATTTCTTCTTCGCACAGAATGGTGATGCTGCTGTTAAAGATTTTGACTTTTACCGTTATAATAAGCCT
ACCATTTTAGATATTTGTCAAGCTAGAGTTACATATAAGATAGTCTCTCGTTATTTTGACATTTATGAAG
GTGGCTGTATTAAGGCATGTGAAGTTGTTGTAACAAATCTTAATAAGAGTGCTGGTTGGCCATTAAATAA
GTTTGGTAAAGCTAGTTTGTATTATGAATCTATATCTTATGAAGAACAGGATGCTTTGTTTGCTTTGACA
AAGCGTAATGTCCTCCCTACTATGACACAGCTGAATCTTAAGTATGCTATTAGTGGTAAAGAACGTGCTA
GAACTGTTGGTGGTGTTTCTCTGTTGTCTACAATGACCACAAGACAATACCATCAAAAACATCTTAAATC
CATTGTTAATACACGCAATGCCACTGTTGTTATTGGTACTACCAAATTTTATGGTGGTTGGAATAATATG
TTGCGTACTTTAATTGATGGTGTTGAAAACCCTATGCTTATGGGTTGGGATTATCCCAAATGTGATAGAG
CTTTGCCTAACATGATACGTATGATTTCAGCCATGGTGTTGGGCTCTAAGCATGTTAATTGTTGTACTGC
AACAGATAGGTTTTATAGGCTTGGTAATGAGTTGGCACAAGTTTTAACAGAAGTTGTTTATTCTAATGGT
GGTTTTTATTTTAAGCCAGGTGGTACGACTTCTGGTGACGCTAGTACAGCTTATGCTAATTCTATTTTTA
ACATTTTTCAAGCCGTGAGTTCTAACATTAACAGGTTGCTTAGTGTCCCATCAGATTCATGTAATAATGT
TAATGTTAGGGATCTACAACGACGTCTGTATGATAATTGTTATAGGTTAACTAGTGTTGAAGAGTCATTC
ATTGATGATTATTATGGTTATCTTAGGAAACATTTTTCAATGATGATTCTCTCTGATGACGGTGTTGTCT
GTTATAACAAGGATTATGCTGAGTTAGGTTATATAGCAGACATTAGTGCTTTTAAAGCCACTTTGTATTA
CCAGAATAATGTCTTTATGAGTACTTCTAAATGTTGGGTTGAAGAAGATTTAACTAAGGGACCACATGAG
TTTTGTTCCCAGCATACTATGCAAATAGTTGACAAAGATGGTACCTATTATTTGCCTTACCCAGATCCTA
GTAGGATCTTGTCAGCTGGTGTTTTTGTTGATGATGTTGTTAAGACAGATGCTGTTGTTTTGTTAGAACG
TTATGTGTCTTTAGCTATTGATGCATACCCTCTTTCAAAACACCCTAATTCCGAATATCGTAAGGTTTTT
TACGTATTACTTGATTGGGTTAAGCATCTTAACAAAAATTTGAATGAGGGTGTTCTTGAATCTTTTTCTG
TTACACTTCTTGATAATCAAGAAGATAAGTTTTGGTGTGAAGATTTTTATGCTAGTATGTATGAAAATTC
TACAATATTGCAAGTACCCAACTTTCTTGTACAAAGTTGGCATTATAAGAAAGCATTGCTTATCAATTTG
TTGCAACGAACAGGTCACTATCAGTCAAAATAAAATCATTATTTGCCATCCAGCTGATATCCCCTATAGT
GAGTCGTATTACATGGTCATAGCTGTTTCCTGGCAGCTCTGGCCCGTGTCTCAAAATCTCTGATGTTACA
TTGCACAAGATAAAAATATATCATCATGCCTCCTCTAGACCAGCCAGGACAGAAATGCCTCGACTTCGCT
GCTACCCAAGGTTGCCGGGTGACGCACACCGTGGAAACGGATGAAGGCACGAACCCAGTGGACATAAGCC
TGTTCGGTTCGTAAGCTGTAATGCAAGTAGCGTATGCGCTCACGCAACTGGTCCAGAACCTTGACCGAAC
GCAGCGGTGGTAACGGCGCAGTGGCGGTTTTCATGGCTTGTTATGACTGTTTTTTTGGGGTACAGTCTAT
GCCTCGGGCATCCAAGCAGCAAGCGCGTTACGCCGTGGGTCGATGTTTGATGTTATGGAGCAGCAACGAT
GTTACGCAGCAGGGCAGTCGCCCTAAAACAAAGTTAAACATTATGAGGGAAGCGGTGATCGCCGAAGTAT
CGACTCAACTATCAGAGGTAGTTGGCGTCATCGAGCGCCATCTCGAACCGACGTTGCTGGCCGTACATTT
GTACGGCTCCGCAGTGGATGGCGGCCTGAAGCCACACAGTGATATTGATTTGCTGGTTACGGTGACCGTA
AGGCTTGATGAAACAACGCGGCGAGCTTTGATCAACGACCTTTTGGAAACTTCGGCTTCCCCTGGAGAGA
GCGAGATTCTCCGCGCTGTAGAAGTCACCATTGTTGTGCACGACGACATCATTCCGTGGCGTTATCCAGC
TAAGCGCGAACTGCAATTTGGAGAATGGCAGCGCAATGACATTCTTGCAGGTATCTTCGAGCCAGCCACG
ATCGACATTGATCTGGCTATCTTGCTGACAAAAGCAAGAGAACATAGCGTTGCCTTGGTAGGTCCAGCGG
CGGAGGAACTCTTTGATCCGGTTCCTGAACAGGATCTATTTGAGGCGCTAAATGAAACCTTAACGCTATG
GAACTCGCCGCCCGACTGGGCTGGCGATGAGCGAAATGTAGTGCTTACGTTGTCCCGCATTTGGTACAGC
GCAGTAACCGGCAAAATCGCGCCGAAGGATGTCGCTGCCGACTGGGCAATGGAGCGCCTGCCGGCCCAGT
ATCAGCCCGTCATACTTGAAGCTAGACAGGCTTATCTTGGACAAGAAGAAGATCGCTTGGCCTCGCGCGC
AGATCAGTTGGAAGAATTTGTCCACTACGTGAAAGGCGAGATCACCAAGGTAGTCGGCAAATAACCCTCG
AGCCACCCATGACCAAAATCCCTTAACGTGAGTTACGCGTCGTTCCACTGAGCGTCAGACCCCGTAGAAA
AGATCAAAGGATCTTCTTGAGATCCTTTTTTTCTGCGCGTAATCTGCTGCTTGCAAACAAAAAAACCACC
GCTACCAGCGGTGGTTTGTTTGCCGGATCAAGAGCTACCAACTCTTTTTCCGAAGGTAACTGGCTTCAGC
AGAGCGCAGATACCAAATACTGTTCTTCTAGTGTAGCCGTAGTTAGGCCACCACTTCAAGAACTCTGTAG
CACCGCCTACATACCTCGCTCTGCTAATCCTGTTACCAGTGGCTGCTGCCAGTGGCGATAAGTCGTGTCT
TACCGGGTTGGACTCAAGACGATAGTTACCGGATAAGGCGCAGCGGTCGGGCTGAACGGGGGGTTCGTGC
ACACAGCCCAGCTTGGAGCGAACGACCTACACCGAACTGAGATACCTACAGCGTGAGCTATGAGAAAGCG
CCACGCTTCCCGAAGGGAGAAAGGCGGACAGGTATCCGGTAAGCGGCAGGGTCGGAACAGGAGAGCGCAC
GAGGGAGCTTCCAGGGGGAAACGCCTGGTATCTTTATAGTCCTGTCGGGTTTCGCCACCTCTGACTTGAG
CGTCGATTTTTGTGATGCTCGTCAGGGGGGCGGAGCCTATGGAAAAACGCCAGCAACGCGGCCTTTTTAC
GGTTCCTGGCCTTTTGCTGGCCTTTTGCTCACATGTTCTTTCCTGCGTTATCCCCTGATTCTGTGGATAA
CCGTATTACCGCCTTTGAGTGAGCTGATACCGCTCGCCGCAGCCGAACGACCGAGCGCAGCGAGTCAGTG
AGCGAGGAAGCGGAAGAGCGCCCAATACGCAAACCGCCTCTCCCCGCGCGTTGGCCGATTCATTAATGCA
GCTGGCACGACAGGTTTCCCGACTGGAAAGCGGGCAGTGAGCGCAACGCAATTAATACGCGTACCGCTAG
CCAGGAAGAGTTTGTAGAAACGCAAAAAGGCCATCCGTCAGGATGGCCTTCTGCTTAGTTTGATGCCTGG
CAGTTTATGGCGGGCGTCCTGCCCGCCACCCTCCGGGCCGTTGCTTCACAACGTTCAAATCCGCTCCCGG
CGGATTTGTCCTACTCAGGAGAGCGTTCACCGACAAACAACAGATAAAACGAAAGGCCCAGTCTTCCGAC
TGAGCCTTTCGTTTTATTTGATGCCTGGCAGTTCCCTACTCTCGCGTTAACGCTAGCATGGATGTTTTCC
CAGTCACGACGTTGTAAAACGACGGCCAGTCTTAAGCTCGGGCCC
Features (pLannotate 1.2.2; 12 found; start..end, strand, type, name):
      2..97      +  protein_bind   attL3: mutant version of attL; recombination site for the Gateway® LR reaction LR Clonase™
    103..2883    +  CDS            rep (fragment): R1AB_CVHNL - Experimental evidence at protein level: Swiss-Prot protein existence level 1. NendoU is a Mn(2+)-dependent, uridylate-specific enzyme, which leaves 2'-3'-cyclic phosphates 5' to the cleaved bond. From Human coronavirus NL63 (HCoV-NL63).
   2886..2985    -  protein_bind   attL2: mutant version of attL; recombination site for the Gateway® LR reaction LR Clonase™
   3003..3021    -  promoter       T7 promoter: promoter for bacteriophage T7 RNA polymerase
   3211..3234    +  promoter       Pc promoter (fragment): intI1 (promoter lies within the coding sequence); class 1 integron promoter
   3410..3466    +  CDS            GmR (fragment): gentamycin acetyltransferase; aacC1; confers resistance to gentamycin
   3473..4264    +  CDS            SmR: aminoglycoside adenylyltransferase (Murphy, 1985); aadA; confers resistance to spectinomycin and streptomycin
   4357..4945    +  rep_origin     ori: high-copy-number ColE1/pMB1/pBR322/pUC origin of replication
   5128..5220    +  CDS            lacI (fragment): lac repressor; lacI; The lac repressor binds to the lac operator to inhibit transcription in E. coli. This inhibition can be relieved by adding lactose or isopropyl-β-D-thiogalactopyranoside (IPTG).
   5275..5302    -  terminator     rrnB T2 terminator: transcription terminator T2 from the E. coli rrnB gene
   5434..5477    +  terminator     rrnB T1 terminator: Escherichia coli rrnB; transcription terminator T1 from the E. coli rrnB gene
   5524..5560    -  CDS            lacZα (fragment): LacZα fragment of β-galactosidase; lacZ fragment
