[The description below was written by a language model from this plasmid's Addgene catalogue record and pLannotate feature annotations shown in this document.]
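Description:
pDONR223 HCoV-NL63 NSP12_nostop is a Gateway Entry clone built on the pDONR223 backbone. It carries the coding sequence for non-structural protein 12 (NSP12) of human coronavirus NL63 and is part of a collection of human coronavirus protein-coding sequences. The sequenced plasmid is about 5.6 kb and is maintained in E. coli through a high-copy ColE1/pUC-type origin. Selection is with spectinomycin, conferred by the aadA (SmR) aminoglycoside adenylyltransferase gene. A fragment of a class 1 integron Pc promoter and a short gentamicin acetyltransferase remnant lie upstream of that gene. Small lacI and lacZα fragments and the rrnB T1 and T2 terminators are backbone remnants, the terminators helping to insulate the cloning region from read-through transcription.

The insert of roughly 2.8 kb is annotated as a fragment of the ORF1ab replicase polyprotein of HCoV-NL63, consistent with NSP12 being one processed segment of that polyprotein. The NendoU note attached to the annotation comes from the generic polyprotein database entry and does not describe this segment. The ORF is flanked by two attL recombination sites, one called attL3 by the automated annotation and the other attL2. These sites allow an LR Clonase reaction to move the ORF into any compatible Destination vector. As the "nostop" name indicates, the native stop codon is omitted so that the ORF can be fused in frame to C-terminal tags or reporter domains supplied by the Destination vector. The Entry clone has no dedicated expression promoter for the insert; the only nearby promoter is a T7 promoter just outside the attL2 site, oriented toward the insert on the opposite strand. The plasmid therefore serves as a transfer source for making expression constructs, and the record does not specify particular downstream applications.
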