Addgene plasmid #168659: pDONR223 HCoV-NL63 NSP12_nostop
Purpose: Gateway-compatible Entry vector
Depositing lab: Fritz Roth. Depositing organization: Sinai Health System. Publication: A resource of human coronavirus protein-coding sequences in a flexible, multipurpose Gateway Entry clone collection. Weller B, Lin CW, Pogoutse O, Sauer M, Marin-de la Rosa N, Strobel A, Young V, Knapp JJ, Rayhan A, Falter C, Kim DK, Roth FP, Falter-Braun P. G3 (Bethesda). 2023 Jul 5;13(7):jkad105. doi: 10.1093/g3journal/jkad105. PubMed 37267226.
Backbone
  Vector backbone: pDONR223
  Backbone manufacturer: Rual et al, Genome Res. 14:2128-2135, 2004.
  Backbone size w/o insert (bp): 5005
  Vector type: Other
Growth in bacteria
  Bacterial resistance: Spectinomycin, 50 μg/mL
  Growth temperature: 37°C
  Growth strain: DH5alpha
  Copy number: Unknown
Gene/Insert
  Gene/Insert name: NSP12
  Species: Other
  Insert size (bp): 2782
  Entrez Gene: ORF1ab (a.k.a. HCNV63gp1)
  Cloning method: Gateway Cloning
  Sequencing primers: 5′ m13-For; 3′ m13-Rev
Resource information
  A portion of this plasmid was derived from a plasmid made by: Falter-Braun Lab
Terms and licenses: Academic/Nonprofit Terms; Industry Terms
How to cite: pDONR223 HCoV-NL63 NSP12_nostop was a gift from Fritz Roth (Addgene plasmid # 168659 ; http://n2t.net/addgene:168659 ; RRID:Addgene_168659)
