>Addgene plasmid #168659 | pDONR223 HCoV-NL63 NSP12_nostop | depositor partial sequence | sequence record 326868 | Inserted CDS without stop codon
ATGAGTGTTGACATTTCTTATTTAAACGAGCAAGGGGTTCTAGTGCAGCTCGACTAGAACCCTGCAATGG
CACGGACATCGATAAGTGTGTTCGTGCTTTTGACATTTATAATAAAAATGTTTCATTCTTGGGTAAGTGT
TTGAAGATGAACTGTGTTCGTTTTAAAAATGCTGATCTTAAGGATGGTTATTTTGTTATAAAGAGGTGTA
CTAAGTCGGTTATGGAACACGAGCAATCCATGTATAACCTACTTAACTTTTCTGGTGCTTTGGCTGAGCA
TGATTTCTTTACTTGGAAAGATGGCAGAGTCATTTATGGTAATGTTAGTAGACATAATCTTACTAAATAT
ACTATGATGGACTTGGTCTATGCTATGCGTAACTTTGATGAACAAAATTGTGATGTTCTAAAAGAAGTAT
TAGTTTTAACTGGTTGTTGTGACAATTCTTATTTTGATAGTAAGGGTTGGTATGACCCAGTTGAAAATGA
AGATATACATAGAGTTTATGCATCTCTTGGCAAAATTGTAGCTAGAGCTATGCTTAAATGCGTTGCTCTA
TGCGATGCGATGGTTGCTAAAGGTGTTGTTGGTGTTTTAACATTAGATAACCAAGATCTTAATGGTAACT
TTTATGATTTTGGTGATTTTGTTGTTAGCTTACCTAATATGGGTGTTCCCTGTTGTACATCATATTATTC
TTATATGATGCCTATTATGGGTTTAACTAATTGTTTAGCTAGTGAGTGTTTTGTCAAGAGTGATATTTTT
GGTAGTGATTTTAAAACTTTTGATTTGCTTAAGTATGATTTCACTGAACATAAAGAAAATTTATTCAATA
AGTACTTTAAGCATTGGAGTTTTGATTATCATCCTAATTGTAGTGACTGTTATGATGATATGTGTGTTAT
ACATTGTGCTAATTTTAATACACTATTTGCCACAACTATACCAGGTACTGCTTTTGGTCCACTATGTCGT
AAAGTTTTTATAGATGGTGTTCCACTTGTTACAACTGCTGGTTATCATTTTAAGCAATTAGGTTTGGTTT
GGAATAAAGATGTTAACACACACTCAGTTAGGTTGACAATTACTGAACTTTTGCAATTTGTCACCGACCC
TTCCTTGATAATAGCTTCTTCCCCAGCACTCGTTGATCAACGCACTATTTGTTTTTCTGTTGCAGCATTG
AGTACTGGTTTGACAAATCAAGTTGTTAAGCCAGGTCATTTTAATGAAGAGTTTTATAACTTTCTTCGTT
TAAGAGGTTTCTTTGATGAAGGTTCTGAACTTACATTAAAACATTTCTTCTTCGCACAGAATGGTGATGC
TGCTGTTAAAGATTTTGACTTTTACCGTTATAATAAGCCTACCATTTTAGATATTTGTCAAGCTAGAGTT
ACATATAAGATAGTCTCTCGTTATTTTGACATTTATGAAGGTGGCTGTATTAAGGCATGTGAAGTTGTTG
TAACAAATCTTAATAAGAGTGCTGGTTGGCCATTAAATAAGTTTGGTAAAGCTAGTTTGTATTATGAATC
TATATCTTATGAAGAACAGGATGCTTTGTTTGCTTTGACAAAGCGTAATGTCCTCCCTACTATGACACAG
CTGAATCTTAAGTATGCTATTAGTGGTAAAGAACGTGCTAGAACTGTTGGTGGTGTTTCTCTGTTGTCTA
CAATGACCACAAGACAATACCATCAAAAACATCTTAAATCCATTGTTAATACACGCAATGCCACTGTTGT
TATTGGTACTACCAAATTTTATGGTGGTTGGAATAATATGTTGCGTACTTTAATTGATGGTGTTGAAAAC
CCTATGCTTATGGGTTGGGATTATCCCAAATGTGATAGAGCTTTGCCTAACATGATACGTATGATTTCAG
CCATGGTGTTGGGCTCTAAGCATGTTAATTGTTGTACTGCAACAGATAGGTTTTATAGGCTTGGTAATGA
GTTGGCACAAGTTTTAACAGAAGTTGTTTATTCTAATGGTGGTTTTTATTTTAAGCCAGGTGGTACGACT
TCTGGTGACGCTAGTACAGCTTATGCTAATTCTATTTTTAACATTTTTCAAGCCGTGAGTTCTAACATTA
ACAGGTTGCTTAGTGTCCCATCAGATTCATGTAATAATGTTAATGTTAGGGATCTACAACGACGTCTGTA
TGATAATTGTTATAGGTTAACTAGTGTTGAAGAGTCATTCATTGATGATTATTATGGTTATCTTAGGAAA
CATTTTTCAATGATGATTCTCTCTGATGACGGTGTTGTCTGTTATAACAAGGATTATGCTGAGTTAGGTT
ATATAGCAGACATTAGTGCTTTTAAAGCCACTTTGTATTACCAGAATAATGTCTTTATGAGTACTTCTAA
ATGTTGGGTTGAAGAAGATTTAACTAAGGGACCACATGAGTTTTGTTCCCAGCATACTATGCAAATAGTT
GACAAAGATGGTACCTATTATTTGCCTTACCCAGATCCTAGTAGGATCTTGTCAGCTGGTGTTTTTGTTG
ATGATGTTGTTAAGACAGATGCTGTTGTTTTGTTAGAACGTTATGTGTCTTTAGCTATTGATGCATACCC
TCTTTCAAAACACCCTAATTCCGAATATCGTAAGGTTTTTTACGTATTACTTGATTGGGTTAAGCATCTT
AACAAAAATTTGAATGAGGGTGTTCTTGAATCTTTTTCTGTTACACTTCTTGATAATCAAGAAGATAAGT
TTTGGTGTGAAGATTTTTATGCTAGTATGTATGAAAATTCTACAATATTGCAAGTAA
